>Addgene plasmid #80801 | pScarlessHD-DsRed-w+ | depositor full sequence | sequence record 152801 | pScarlessHD-DsRed-w+ sequence 7611 bps
ACTTGACGGGACGGCGCAAGCTCATGACCAAAATCCCTTAACGTGAGTTACGCGCGCGTCGTTCCACTGA
GCGTCAGACCCCGTAGAAAAGATCAAAGGATCTTCTTGAGATCCTTTTTTTCTGCGCGTAATCTGCTGCT
TGCAAACAAAAAAACCACCGCTACCAGCGGTGGTTTGTTTGCCGGATCAAGAGCTACCAACTCTTTTTCC
GAAGGTAACTGGCTTCAGCAGAGCGCAGATACCAAATACTGTTCTTCTAGTGTAGCCGTAGTTAGCCCAC
CACTTCAAGAACTCTGTAGCACCGCCTACATACCTCGCTCTGCTAATCCTGTTACCAGTGGCTGCTGCCA
GTGGCGATAAGTCGTGTCTTACCGGGTTGGACTCAAGACGATAGTTACCGGATAAGGCGCAGCGGTCGGG
CTGAACGGGGGGTTCGTGCACACAGCCCAGCTTGGAGCGAACGACCTACACCGAACTGAGATACCTACAG
CGTGAGCTATGAGAAAGCGCCACGCTTCCCGAAGGGAGAAAGGCGGACAGGTATCCGGTAAGCGGCAGGG
TCGGAACAGGAGAGCGCACGAGGGAGCTTCCAGGGGGAAACGCCTGGTATCTTTATAGTCCTGTCGGGTT
TCGCCACCTCTGACTTGAGCGTCGATTTTTGTGATGCTCGTCAGGGGGGCGGAGCCTATGGAAAAACGCC
AGCAACGCGGCCTTTTTACGGTTCCTGGCCTTTTGCTGGCCTTTTGCTCACATGTTCTTTCCTGCGTTAT
CCCCTGATTCTGTGGATAACCGTATTACCGCCTTTGAGTGAGCTGATACCGCTCGCCGCAGCCGAACGAC
CGAGCGCAGCGAGTCAGTGAGCGAGGAAGCGGAAGGCGAGAGTAGGGAACTGCCAGGCATCAAACTAAGC
AGAAGGCCCCTGACGGATGGCCTTTTTGCGTTTCTACAAACTCTTTCTGTGTTGTAAAACGACGGCCAGT
CTTAAGCTCGGGCCCCCTGGGCGGTTCTGATAACGAGTAATCGTTAATCCGCAAATAACGTAAAAACCCG
CTTCGGCGGGTTTTTTTATGGGGGGAGTTTAGGGAAAGAGCATTTGTCAGAATATTTAAGGGCGCCTGTC
ACTTTGCTTGATATATGAGAATTATTTAACCTTATAAATGAGAAAAAAGCAACGCACTTTAAATAAGATA
CGTTGCTTTTTCGATTGATGAACACCTATAATTAAACTATTCATCTATTATTTATGATTTTTTGTATATA
CAATATTTCTAGTTTGTTAAAGAGAATTAAGAAAATAAATCTCGAAAATAATAAAGGGAAAATCAGTTTT
TGATATCAAAATTATACATGTCAACGATAATACAAAATATAATACAAACTATAAGATGTTATCAGTATTT
ATTATGCATTTAGAATACGTACTCAGCGTCTGGGTTCCCCATCGGTGATGTCGTATAAGAGACGTATAGG
AGACCTATAGTGTCTTCGGGGCCGAATTCGCAGGTGGCAGCACCTGCGATCTTAACCCTAGAAAGATAAT
CATATTGTGACGTACGTTAAAGATAATCATGCGTAAAATTGACGCATGTGTTTTATCGGTCTGTATATCG
AGGTTTATTTATTAATTTGAATAGATATTAAGTTTTATTATATTTACACTTACATACTAATAATAAATTC
AACAAACAATTTATTTATGTTTATTTATTTATTAAAAAAAAACAAAAACTCAAAATTTCTTCTATAAAGT
AACAAAACTTTTAGGATCTAATTCAATTAGAGACTAATTCAATTAGAGCTAATTCAATTAGGATCCAAGC
TTATCGATTTCGAACCCTCGACCGCCGGAGTATAAATAGAGGCGCTTCGTCTACGGAGCGACAATTCAAT
TCAAACAAGCAAAGTGAACACGTCGCTAAGCGAAAGCTAAGCAAATAAACAAGCGCAGCTGAACAAGCTA
AACAATCGGCTCGAAGCCGGTCGCCACCATGGCCTCCTCCGAGGACGTCATCAAGGAGTTCATGCGCTTC
AAGGTGCGCATGGAGGGCTCCGTGAACGGCCACGAGTTCGAGATCGAGGGCGAGGGCGAGGGCCGCCCCT
ACGAGGGCACCCAGACCGCCAAGCTGAAGGTGACCAAGGGCGGCCCCCTGCCCTTCGCCTGGGACATCCT
GTCCCCCCAGTTCCAGTACGGCTCCAAGGTGTACGTGAAGCACCCCGCCGACATCCCCGACTACAAGAAG
CTGTCCTTCCCCGAGGGCTTCAAGTGGGAGCGCGTGATGAACTTCGAGGACGGCGGCGTGGTGACCGTGA
CCCAGGACTCCTCCCTCCAGGACGGCTCCTTCATCTACAAGGTGAAGTTCATCGGCGTGAACTTCCCCTC
CGACGGCCCCGTAATGCAGAAGAAGACTATGGGCTGGGAGGCGTCCACCGAGCGCCTGTACCCCCGCGAC
GGCGTGCTGAAGGGCGAGATCCACAAGGCCCTGAAGCTGAAGGACGGCGGCCACTACCTGGTGGAGTTCA
AGTCCATCTACATGGCCAAGAAGCCCGTGCAGCTGCCCGGCTACTACTACGTGGACTCCAAGCTGGACAT
CACCTCCCACAACGAGGACTACACCATCGTGGAGCAGTACGAGCGCGCCGAGGGCCGCCACCACCTGTTC
CTGTAGCGGCCGCGACTCTAGATCATAATCAGCCATACCACATTTGTAGAGGTTTTACTTGCTTTAAAAA
ACCTCCCACACCTCCCCCTGAACCTGAAACATAAAATGAATGCAATTGTTGTTGTTAACTTGTTTATTGC
AGCTTATAATGGTTACAAATAAAGCAATAGCATCACAAATTTCACAAATAAAGCATTTTTTTCACTGCAT
TCTAGTTGTGGTTTGTCCAAACTCATCAATGTATCTTAGATATCTATAACAAGAAAATATATATATAATA
AGTTATCACGTAAGTAGAACATGAAATAACAATATAATTATCGTATGAGTTAAATCTTAAAAGTCACGTA
AAAGATAATCATGCGTCATTTTGACTCACGCGGTCGTTATAGTTCAAAATCAGTGACACTTACCGCATTG
ACAAGCACGCCTCACGGGAGCTCCAAGCGGCGACTGAGATGTCCTAAATGCACAGCGACGGATTCGCGCT
ATTTAGAAAGAGAGAGCAATATTTCAAGAATGCATGCGTCAATTTTACGCAGACTATCTTTCTAGGGTTA
AGGAAGAGCCGTCGCTCTTCCCCGGGAAAAGAAGACCATATACGTCTCCTATAGGTCTCGTATACTGCTT
CCTATACGACATCACCGATGGGGAACACGAAGCGATCCAGCCCCCCTAATTAGCCCGGGCGAAAGGCCCA
GTCTTTCGACTGAGCCTTTCGTTTTATTTGATGCCTGGCAGTTCCCTACTCTCGCATGGGGAGTCCCCAC
ACTACCATCGGCGCTACGGCGTTTCACTTCTGAGTTCGGCATGGGGTCAGGTGGGACCACCGCGCTACTG
CCGCCAGGCAAACAAGGGGTGTTATGAGCCATATTCAGGTATAAATGGGCTCGCGATAATGTTCAGAATT
GGTTAATTGGTTGTAACACTGACCCCTATTTGTTTATTTTTCTAAATACATTCAAATATGTATCCGCTCA
TGAGACAATAACCCTGATAAATGCTTCAATAATATTGAAAAAGGAAGAATATGAGTATTCAACATTTCCG
TGTCGCCCTTATTCCCTTTTTTGCGGCATTTTGCCTTCCTGTTTTTGCTCACCCAGAAACGCTGGTGAAA
GTAAAAGATGCTGAAGATCAGTTGGGTGCACGAGTGGGTTACATCGAACTGGATCTCAACAGCGGTAAGA
TCCTTGAGAGTTTTCGCCCCGAAGAACGTTTTCCAATGATGAGCACTTTTAAAGTTCTGCTATGTGGCGC
GGTATTATCCCGTATTGACGCCGGGCAAGAGCAACTCGGTCGCCGCATACACTATTCTCAGAATGACTTG
GTTGAGTACTCACCAGTCACAGAAAAGCATCTTACGGATGGCATGACAGTAAGAGAATTATGCAGTGCTG
CCATAACCATGAGTGATAACACTGCGGCCAACTTACTTCTGACAACGATCGGAGGACCGAAGGAGCTAAC
CGCTTTTTTGCACAACATGGGGGATCATGTAACTCGCCTTGATCGTTGGGAACCGGAGCTGAATGAAGCC
ATACCAAACGACGAGCGTGACACCACGATGCCTGTAGCGATGGCAACAACGTTGCGCAAACTATTAACTG
GCGAACTACTTACTCTAGCTTCCCGGCAACAATTAATAGACTGGATGGAGGCGGATAAAGTTGCAGGACC
ACTTCTGCGCTCGGCCCTTCCGGCTGGCTGGTTTATTGCTGATAAATCCGGAGCCGGTGAGCGTGGTTCT
CGCGGTATCATCGCAGCGCTGGGGCCAGATGGTAAGCCCTCCCGTATCGTAGTTATCTACACGACGGGGA
GTCAGGCAACTATGGATGAACGAAATAGACAGATCGCTGAGATAGGTGCCTCACTGATTAAGCATTGGTA
AAAGCAGAGCATTACGCTGCTAGGTTTGGATCCCGGTGTCGAGTTTTTTTTTTTTTTTTTTTTTTTTTTT
TTGTATTCTATAGGTCATATCTTGTTTTTATTGGCACAAATATAATTACATTAGCTTTTTGAGGGGGCAA
TAAACAGTAAACACGATGGTAATAATGGTAAAAAAAAAAAACAAGCAGTTATTTCGGATATATGTCGGCT
ACTCCTTGCGTCGGGCCCGAAGTCTTAGAGCCAGATATGCGAGCACCCGGAAGCTCACGATGAGAATGGC
CAGACCCACGTAGTCCAGCGGCAGATCGGCGGCGGAGAAGTTAAGCGTCTCCAGGATGACCTTGCCCGAA
CTGGGGCACGTGGTGTTCGACGATGTGCAGCTAATTTCGCCCGGCTCCACGTCCGCCCATTGGTTAATCA
GCAGACCCTCGTTGGCGTAACGGAACCATGAGAGGTACGACAACCATTTGAGGTATACTGGCACCGAGCC
CGAGTTCAAGAAGAAGCCGCCAAAGAGCAGGAATGGTATGATAACCGGCGGACCCACAGACAGCGCCATC
GAGGTCGAGGAGCTGGCGCAGGATATTAGATATCCGAAGGACGTTGACACATTGGCCACCAGAGTGACCA
GCGCCAGGCAGTTGAAGAAGTGCAGCACTCCGGCCCGCAGTCCGATCATCGGATAGGCAATCGCCGTGAA
GACCAGTGGCACTGTGAGAAAAAGCGGCAATTCGGCAATCGTTTTGCCCAGAAAGTATGTGTCACAGCGA
TAAAGTCGACTTCGGGCCTCCCTCATAAAAACTGGCAGCTCTGAGGTGAACACATTTATCGTGGCAAAGA
CGTTTTGAAAGGTCATGTTGGTCAGGAAGAGGAAGATGGCTCCGTTGATATTCATCACACCCACTTGCGT
GAGTTGTTGGCCCAAAAAGATGAGGCCAATCAAGATGGCAACCATCGTTGTCTGAATAAGTCGCACTTTT
ACGAGGAGTGGTTCCTTGAGCACCGACAGCCAGGATCGCCACAGGACCGCCCGGAACTGCATGAACCAGG
TGGCCTTGTAGGTGTACCCATTCTCCGGCTGCTCCAGTGGCTTCTCCAGATTTTTGGTGGCCAACAACTG
CTCCATATCCCGGGCTACTTTGCTAATGGCAAAATTGTCGCATATCTTGGCGATCCGATCACGGGACTCG
ATCTCCCGTCCGGGCACAACGGCCAACACCTGTACGTAAAAGTCCGCCGGATTGTAGTTGGTAGGACACT
GGGCACCCACGTAGGAAAAGAAGTCGACGGCTTCGCTGGGAGTGCCCAAGAAAGCTACCCTGCCCTCGGC
CATCAGAAGGATCTTGTCAAAGAGCTCAAACAGCTCGGAAGACGGCTGATGAATGGTCAGGATGACGGTC
TTGCCCTTCTGCGACAGCTTCTTCAGCACCTGGACGACGCTGTGGGCGGTAAATGAGTCCAGTCCGGAGG
TGGGCTCATCGCAGATCAGAAGCGGCGGATCGGTTAGTGCCTCGGAGGCGAATGCCAGACGCTTCCTTTC
TCCGCCGGACAGACCTTTCACCCTGCCGGGCACACCGATGATCGTGTGCTGACATTTGCTGAGCGAAAGC
TCCTGGATCACCTGATCCACGCGGGCCACTCGCTGCCGATAGGTCAGATGTCGTGGCATCCGCACCATGG
CTTGGAAAATCAGGTGTTCCCTGGCCGTTAGGGAGCCGATAAAGAGGTCATCCTGCTGGACATAGGCGCA
CCTGGCCTGCATCTCCTTGGCGTCCACAGGTTGGCCATTGAGCAGTCGCATCCCGGATGGCGATACTTGG
ATGCCCTGCGGCGATCGAAAGGCAAGGGCATTCAGCAGGGTCGTCTTTCCGGCACCGGAACTGCCCATCA
CGGCCAAAAGTTCGCCCGGATAGGCCACGCCGCAAACGTTCTTGAGCAAATGTTTCCTGGGCGCCGGTAT
GTGTCGCTCGTTGCAGAATAGTCCGCGTGTCCGGTTGACCAGCTGCCGCCATCCGGAGCCCGGCTGATTG
ACCGCCCCAAAGATGTCCATATTGTGCCAGGCATAGGTGAGGTTCTCGGCTAGTTGGCCGCTCCCTGAAC
CGGAGTCCTCCGGCGGACTGGGTGGCAGGAGCGTGCCGTAGTTTTTGGCCTGCCCGAAGCCCTGGTTAAT
GCAGCTCTGCGAAGCCGCTCCGCTGTCACCATTGTTCAGATGCTCGGCAGATGGGTGTTTGCTGCCTCCG
CGAATTAATAGCTCCTGATCCTCTTGGCCCATTGCCGGGATTTTTCACACTTTCCCCTGCTTACCCACCC
AAAACCAATCACCCACCCAATCACTCAAAAAACAAACAAAAATAAGAAGCGAGAGGAGTTTTGGCACAGC
ACTTTGTGTTTAATTGATGGCGTAAACCGCTTGGAGCTTCGTCACGAAACCTCGTGCCGAATTGACGCTA
TCGACCTATTCAGAGTTCTCTTCTTGTCTTCAATAATGACTTCTTGGTTGATTTCAGTAGTTGCAGTTTT
TAGTTTAATTACTTGGTTGTTGGTTACTTTTAATTGATTCACTTTAACTTGCACTTTATTGCAGATTGTT
TAGCTTGTTCAGCTGCGCTTGTTTGTTTGCTCAGCTTGCTTCGCGATGTGTTCACTTTGCTTGTTTGAAT
TGAATTGACGCTCCGTCGACGAAGCGCCTCTATTTATACTCCGGCGCTCTTTTCGCGAACATTCGAGGCG
CGCTCTCTCGAAGCAACGAGAATAGAGTGCCGTTTACTGTGCGACAGAGTGAGAGAGCAATAGTACAGAG
AGGGAGAGTCACAAAACGAATAGAGAATAACGGGGCATGACGTACCTACCTCGACTGCTACTCGACTTAA
AGGCATTTCAAGGGTTTCCACTGGGCTCGACTTAAAGGCATTTCAAGGGTTTCCACTGGGCTCGACTTAA
AGGCATTTCAAGGGTTTCCACTGGGCTCGACTTAAAGGCATTTCAAGGGTTTCCACTGGGCTCGACTTAA
AGGCATTTCAAGGGTTTCCACTGGGCTCGACAGTCAGGTGCTAGTCGTACG
Features (pLannotate 1.2.2; 13 found; start..end, strand, type, name):
    106..694     +  rep_origin     ori: high-copy-number ColE1/pMB1/pBR322/pUC origin of replication
    919..936     +  terminator     rrnB T2 terminator (fragment): transcription terminator T2 from the E. coli rrnB gene
    961..980     -  CDS            lacZα (fragment): LacZα fragment of β-galactosidase; lacZ fragment
   1845..1967    +  promoter       hsp70 promoter (fragment): Drosophila melanogaster hsp70Bb promoter
   1989..2663    +  CDS            DsRed-Express: DsRed-Express is a basic (constitutively fluorescent) orange fluorescent protein published in 2002, derived from Discosoma sp.. It is reported to be a rapidly-maturing tetramer with low acid sensitivity.
   2681..2764    +  CDS            large T antigen (fragment): large T antigen from SV40 (simian virus 40)
   2787..2908    +  polyA_signal   SV40 poly(A) signal: SV40 polyadenylation signal
   3350..3390    -  terminator     rrnB T1 terminator (fragment): transcription terminator T1 from the E. coli rrnB gene
   3392..3507    -  ncRNA          5S rRNA: Accession: RF00001 - 5S ribosomal RNA
   3538..3562    +  CDS            KanR (fragment): aminoglycoside phosphotransferase; aph(3')-Ia; confers resistance to kanamycin
   3592..3688    +  promoter       AmpR promoter (fragment): bla
   3691..4551    +  CDS            AmpR: β-lactamase; bla; confers resistance to ampicillin, carbenicillin, and related antibiotics
   4762..6822    -  CDS            w: WHITE_DROME - Experimental evidence at transcript level: Swiss-Prot protein existence level 2. Part of a membrane-spanning permease system necessary for the transport of pigment precursors into pigment cells responsible for eye color. White dimerize with brown for the transport of guanine. Scarlet and white complex transports a metabolic intermediate (such as 3- hydroxy kynurenine) from the cytoplasm into the pigment granules. From Drosophila melanogaster (Fruit fly).
