[The description below was written by a language model from this plasmid's Addgene catalogue record and pLannotate feature annotations shown in this document.]
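Description:
pScarlessHD-DsRed-w+ is a 7.6 kb donor-building vector for homology-directed repair (HDR) genome editing in Drosophila melanogaster, built on the synthetic pJ204 cloning backbone. It is maintained in E. coli as a high-copy plasmid through a ColE1/pUC-type origin and is selected with ampicillin via the bla (AmpR) gene. Short fragments of rrnB terminators, 5S rRNA, lacZα and KanR in the annotation appear to be backbone remnants rather than functional parts.

The construct has two marker cassettes with distinct roles. The first is 3xP3-DsRed, in which the eye-specific artificial 3xP3 enhancer is coupled to a minimal hsp70 promoter (annotated as an hsp70 promoter fragment) to drive DsRed-Express, followed by an SV40 poly(A) signal. According to the record, this cassette is flanked by piggyBac transposon termini, although the automated feature table does not annotate them. Users add homology arms on either side of the cassette to make a double-stranded DNA donor, and red eye fluorescence then identifies animals carrying the integrated edit. As the name implies, the piggyBac ends allow the marker to be excised afterwards by piggyBac transposase, which normally removes the element precisely and leaves the engineered locus free of marker sequence.

The second cassette, GMR-white, sits in the backbone, outside the region meant to integrate. It expresses the Drosophila white pigment-precursor transporter from a GMR::hsp70 eye promoter. In a white mutant background, eye pigmentation would flag events in which the plasmid backbone was incorporated rather than cleanly exchanged, so these can be discarded. The record does not specify the cloning sites intended for the homology arms.
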