Addgene plasmid #80801: pScarlessHD-DsRed-w+
Purpose: Vector for generating dsDNA donors for HDR. Contains the visible marker 3xP3-DsRed flanked by piggyBac termini and GMR-white for identifying backbone incorporation.
Depositing lab: Kate O'Connor-Giles. Depositing organization: University of Wisconsin, Madison.
Backbone
  Vector backbone: pJ204
  Backbone manufacturer: DNA2.0
  Backbone size w/o insert (bp): 2816
  Total vector size (bp): 7611
  Vector type: high copy, amp resistance
Growth in bacteria
  Bacterial resistance: Ampicillin, 100 μg/mL
  Growth temperature: 37°C
  Growth strain: DH5alpha
  Copy number: High Copy
Gene/Insert 1
  Gene/Insert name: piggyBac-3xP3-DsRed (alt name: pBac-DsRed)
  Insert size (bp): 1692
  Promoter: 3xP3
  Cloning method: Unknown
  Sequencing primers: 5′ TGATATCAAAATTATACATGTCAACG; 3′ ACGAAAGGCTCAGTCGAAAG
Gene/Insert 2
  Gene/Insert name: GMR-white
  Species: D. melanogaster (fly)
  Insert size (bp): 2997
  Promoter: GMR::hsp70
  Cloning method: Gibson Cloning
  Sequencing primers: 5′ GTCTGACGCTCAGTGGAACG; 3′ GAGTCAGGCAACTATGGATGAACG
Resource information
  A portion of this plasmid was derived from a plasmid made by: Some sequences synthesized by DNA 2.0
Terms and licenses: Academic/Nonprofit Terms; Industry Terms: Not Available to Industry
How to cite: pScarlessHD-DsRed-w+ was a gift from Kate O'Connor-Giles (Addgene plasmid # 80801 ; http://n2t.net/addgene:80801 ; RRID:Addgene_80801)
