>Addgene plasmid #80801 | pScarlessHD-DsRed-w+ | addgene partial sequence | sequence record 167022 | DsRed1-N 5'-GTACTGGAACTGGGGGGACAG-3'
ACCTTCAGCTTGGCGGTCTGGGTGCCCTCGTAGGGGCGGCCCTCGCCCTCGCCCTCGATCTCGAACTCGT
GGCCGTTCACGGAGCCCTCCATGCGCACCTTGAAGCGCATGAACTCCTTGATGACGTCCTCGGAGGAGGC
CATGGTGGCGACCGGCTTCGAGCCGATTGTTTAGCTTGTTCAGCTGCGCTTGTTTATTTGCTTAGCTTTC
GCTTAGCGACGTGTTCACTTTGCTTGTTTGAATTGAATTGTCGCTCCGTAGACGAAGCGCCTCTATTTAT
ACTCCGGCGGTCGAGGGTTCGAAATCGATAAGCTTGGATCCTAATTGAATTAGCTCTAATTGAATTAGTC
TCTAATTGAATTAGATCCTAAAAGTTTTGTTACTTTATAGAAGAAATTTTGAGTTTTTGTTTTTTTTTAA
TAAATAAATAAACATAAATAAATTGTTTGTTGAATTTATTATTAGTATGTAAGTGTAAATATAATAAAAC
TTAATATCTATTCAAATTAATAAATAAACCTCGATATACAGACCGATAAAACACATGCGTCAATTTTACG
CATGATTATCTTTAACGTACGTCACAATATGATTATCTTTCTAGGGTTAAGATCGCAGGTGCTGCCACCT
GCGAATTCGGCCCCGAAGACACTATAGGTCTCCTATACGTCTCTTATACGACATCACCGATGGGGAACCC
AGACGCTGAGTACGTATTCTAAATGCATAATAAATACTGATAACATCTTATAGTTTGTATTATATTTTGT
ATTATCGTTGACATGTATAATTTTGATATCAAAAACTGATTTTCCCTTTATTATTTTCGAGATTTATTTT
CTTAATTCTCTTTAACAAACTAGAAATATTGTATATAC
