>Addgene plasmid #80801 | pScarlessHD-DsRed-w+ | addgene partial sequence | sequence record 167024 | Amp-F 5'-AAGCCCTCCCGTATCGTAGT-3'
AATAGACAGATCGCTGAGATAGGTGCCTCACTGATTAAGCATTGGTAAAAGCAGAGCATTACGCTGCTAG
GTTTGGATCCCGGTGTCGAGTTTTTTTTTTTTTTTTTTTTTTTTTTTTGGATTCCATAGGTCATATCTTG
TTTTTATTGGCACAAATATAATTACATAAGCTTTTTGAGGGGGCAATAAACAGTAAACACGATGGTAATA
ATGGTAAAAAAAAAAAACAAACAGTTATTTCGGATATATGTCGGCTACTCCTTGCGTCGGGCCCGAAGTC
TTANAGCCAGATATGCGAGCACCCGGAAGCTCACGATGANAATGGCCAGACCCACGTANTCCAGCGGCAG
ATCGGCGGCGGANAAGTTAAGCGTCTCCAGGATGACCTTGCCCGAACTGGGGCACGTGGTGTTCGACGAT
GTGCAGCTAATTTCNCCCGGCTCCACGTCCGCCCATTGGTTAATCAGCANACCCTCGTTGGCGTAACGGA
ACCATGAGAGGTACNACAACCATTTGAGGTATACTGGCACCGAGCCCGAGTTCAAGAANAAGCCGCCAAA
GAGCAGGAATGGTATGATAACCGGCGGACCCACAGACAGCGCCATC
